Addgene plasmid #20336: pRsetB-his7-Perceval
Depositing lab: Gary Yellen. Depositing organization: Harvard Medical School. Publication: A genetically encoded fluorescent reporter of ATP:ADP ratio. Berg J, Hung YP, Yellen G. Nat Methods. 2009 Feb;6(2):161-6. doi: 10.1038/nmeth.1288. PubMed 19122669.
Backbone
  Vector backbone: pRset B
  Backbone manufacturer: Invitrogen
  Backbone size w/o insert (bp): 2764
  Vector type: Bacterial Expression
Growth in bacteria
  Bacterial resistance: Ampicillin, 100 μg/mL
  Growth temperature: 37°C
  Growth strain: DH5alpha
  Copy number: High Copy
Gene/Insert
  Gene/Insert name: Perceval (fluorescent ATP:ADP sensor)
  Species: Synthetic
  Insert size (bp): 1778
  Tag / fusion protein: his(7) (N terminal on insert)
  Cloning method: Restriction Enzyme; 5′ cloning site NdeI (not destroyed); 3′ cloning site XhoI (not destroyed)
  Sequencing primers: 5′ T7; 3′ T7 reverse primer
Resource information
  A portion of this plasmid was derived from a plasmid made by: synthetic gene
Terms and licenses: Academic/Nonprofit Terms; Industry Terms: Not Available to Industry
How to cite: pRsetB-his7-Perceval was a gift from Gary Yellen (Addgene plasmid # 20336 ; http://n2t.net/addgene:20336 ; RRID:Addgene_20336)
