[The description below was written by a language model from this plasmid's Addgene catalogue record and pLannotate feature annotations shown in this document.]
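Description:
pRsetB-his7-Perceval is a bacterial expression plasmid built on the Invitrogen pRSET B backbone for producing the Perceval fluorescent ATP:ADP ratio sensor as a recombinant protein in E. coli. It replicates at high copy from a ColE1/pUC-type origin and is selected with ampicillin through the bla (AmpR) gene and its own promoter. An f1 phage origin is also present, which permits single-stranded DNA production. The full sequence record is 4,542 nt, matching the stated backbone plus an insert of about 1.8 kb.

The synthetic Perceval coding sequence was cloned between NdeI and XhoI sites, both retained. It lies downstream of a T7 promoter and the phage T7 gene 10 ribosome binding site and is followed by a T7 terminator, so expression depends on a host that supplies T7 RNA polymerase. An N-terminal seven-histidine tag allows purification by metal affinity chromatography. Within the open reading frame, the annotation detects a GFP-family fluorescent protein (matched to cEGFP) and a fragment of GlnK1, a PII-type nitrogen regulatory protein from Methanocaldococcus jannaschii. This fits a sensor in which a nucleotide-binding domain is coupled to a fluorescent reporter, although the annotated features cover only part of the insert and the exact domain arrangement is not spelled out in the record. Short hits to an RSF origin, lacI, lacZα and a T7 gene 10 solubility tag are small fragments, most likely backbone remnants or chance matches rather than functional elements. The construct is suited to expressing and purifying the sensor protein, for example for in vitro characterisation of its response to ATP and ADP.
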