Features (pLannotate 1.2.2; 14 found; start..end, strand, type, name):
      1..125     +  rep_origin     RSF ori (fragment): Plasmids containing the RSF 1030 origin of replication can be propagated in E. coli cells that contain additional plasmids with compatible origins.
    127..180     +  CDS            lacI (fragment): lac repressor; lacI; The lac repressor binds to the lac operator to inhibit transcription in E. coli. This inhibition can be relieved by adding lactose or isopropyl-β-D-thiogalactopyranoside (IPTG).
    200..218     +  promoter       T7 promoter: promoter for bacteriophage T7 RNA polymerase
    250..272     +  RBS            RBS: efficient ribosome binding site from bacteriophage T7 gene 10 (Olins and Rangwala, 1989)
    286..306     +  CDS            7xHis: 6xHis affinity tag
    487..1209    +  CDS            cEGFP: cEGFP is a basic (constitutively fluorescent) green fluorescent protein published in 2008, derived from Aequorea victoria.
   1753..2052    +  CDS            glnK1 (fragment): GLNK1_METJA - Experimental evidence at protein level: Swiss-Prot protein existence level 1. Involved in the regulation of nitrogen metabolism (PubMed:17203075). Regulates the activity of its targets by protein- protein interaction in response to the nitrogen status of the cell (PubMed:17203075). Regulates the activity of the ammonia channel Amt1 via direct interaction (PubMed:17203075). From Methanocaldococcus jannaschii (strain ATCC 43067 / DSM 2661 / JAL-1 / JCM 10045 / NBRC 100440) (Methanococcus jannaschii).
   2080..2129    +  CDS            SET1 (fragment): solubility-enhancement tag derived from T7 phage gene 10B
   2137..2184    +  terminator     T7 terminator: transcription terminator for bacteriophage T7 RNA polymerase
   2210..2276    +  CDS            lacZα (fragment): LacZα fragment of β-galactosidase; lacZ fragment
   2281..2709    +  rep_origin     f1 ori (sequence partly withheld): f1 bacteriophage origin of replication; arrow indicates direction of (+) strand synthesis
   2762..2866    +  promoter       AmpR promoter: bla
   2867..3727    +  CDS            AmpR: β-lactamase; bla; confers resistance to ampicillin, carbenicillin, and related antibiotics
   3898..4486    +  rep_origin     ori: high-copy-number ColE1/pMB1/pBR322/pUC origin of replication
>Addgene plasmid #20336 | pRsetB-his7-Perceval | addgene full sequence | sequence record 177129 | Addgene NGS Result
CATGTTCTTTCCTGCGTTATCCCCTGATTCTGTGGATAACCGTATTACCGCCTTTGAGTGAGCTGATACC
GCTCGCCGCAGCCGAACGACCGAGCGCAGCGAGTCAGTGAGCGAGGAAGCGGAAGAGCGCCCAATACGCA
AACCGCCTCTCCCCGCGCGTTGGCCGATTCATTAATGCAGGATCTCGATCCCGCGAAATTAATACGACTC
ACTATAGGGAGACCACAACGGTTTCCCTCTAGAAATAATTTTGTTTAACTTTAAGAAGGAGATATACATA
TGAAACATCACCATCACCATCACCATGGAGCTAGCATGAAAAAGGTGGAATCCATCATCAGGCCCGAAAA
GCTGGAGATCGTTAAGAAGGCTCTCTCGGACGCTGGATATGTGGGTATGACAGTCTCTGAGGTCAAGGGC
ACGGGCGTCCAGGGCGGCATCGTCGAGAGGTACCGAGGAAGGGAGTACTCTGCAGGCTACAACAGCGACA
ACGTCTATATCACCGCCGACAAGCAGAAGAACGGCATCAAGGCCAACTTCAAGATCCGCCACAACATCGA
GGACGGCGGCGTGCAGCTCGCCGACCACTACCAGCAGAACACCCCCATCGGCGACGGCCCCGTGCTGCTG
CCCGACAACCACTACCTGAGCTTCCAGTCCAAGCTGAGCAAAGACCCCAACGAGAAGCGCGATCACATGG
TCCTGCTGGAGTTCGTGACCGCCGCCGGGATCACTCTCGGCATGGACGAGCTGTACAAGGGCGGTTCCGG
AGGCATGGTGAGCAAGGGCGAGGAGCTGTTCACCGGGGTGGTGCCCATCCTGGTCGAGCTGGACGGCGAC
GTAAACGGCCACAAGTTCAGCGTGTCCGGCGAGGGCGAGGGCGATGCCACCTACGGCAAGCTGACCCTGA
AGCTGATCTGCACCACCGGCAAGCTGCCCGTGCCCTGGCCCACCCTCGTGACCACCCTGGGCTACGGCCT
GCAGTGCTTCGCCCGCTACCCCGACCACATGAAGCAGCACGACTTCTTCAAGTCCGCCATGCCCGAAGGC
TACGTCCAGGAGCGCACCATCTTCTTCAAGGACGACGGCAACTACAAGACCCGCGCCGAGGTGAAGTTCG
AGGGCGACACCCTGGTGAACCGCATCGAGCTGAAGGGCATCGACTTCAAGGAGGACGGCAACATCCTGGG
GCACAAGCTGGAGTACAACGGCACCATAGTAGATCTGATCCCTAAGGTAAAAATTGAGCTCGTGGTGAAG
GAGGAGGACGTCGATAACGTGATAGACATTATTTGCGAAAATGCCCGCACAGGTAACCCCGGCGACGGTA
AGATATTTGTGATCCCAGTGGAGCGAGTGGTCAGGGTGCGAACCAAAGAGGAGGGAGCATCTGGTGGTGG
ATCCGGTGGAGGAGGTGCGTCTGGTATGAAAAAGGTGGAAGCTATCATCAGACCCGAAAAGCTGGAGATC
GTTAAAAAGGCTCTTTCCGACGCCGGATATGTGGGTATGACAGTCTCTGAGGTCAAAGGCCGCGGTGCAG
GTGGAGGGGATCTGATCCCTAAGGTAAAAATTGAGCTCGTGGTGAAGGAGGAGGACGTCGATAACGTGAT
AGACATTATTTGCGAAAATGCCCGCACAGGTAACCCCGGCGACGGTAAGATATTTGTGATCCCAGTGGAG
CGAGTGGTCAGGGTGCGAACCAAAGAGGAGGGAGCATCTGGTGGAGGTGGCGGTTCCGGAGGTGCATCTG
GTATGAAAAAGGTGGAAGCTATCATCAGACCCGAAAAGCTGGAGATCGTTAAAAAGGCTCTTTCCGACGC
CGGATATGTGGGTATGACAGTCTCTGAGGTCAAAGGCCGCGGTGCAGGTGGAGGGGATCTGATCCCTAAG
GTAAAAATTGAGCTCGTGGTGAAGGAGGAGGACGTCGATAACGTGATAGACATTATTTGCGAAAATGCCC
GCACAGGTAACCCCGGCGACGGTAAGATATTTGTGATCCCAGTGGAGCGAGTGGTCAGGGTGCGAACCAA
AGAGGAGGGAAAGGAAGCATTGTGACTCGAGGGGCCCAAGCTTGATCCGGCTGCTAACAAAGCCCGAAAG
GAAGCTGAGTTGGCTGCTGCCACCGCTGAGCAATAACTAGCATAACCCCTTGGGGCCTCTAAACGGGTCT
TGAGGGGTTTTTTGCTGAAAGGAGGAACTATATCCGGATCTGGCGTAATAGCGAAGAGGCCCGCACCGAT
CGCCCTTCCCAACAGTTGCGCAGCCTGAATGGCGAATGGG
[124 nt withheld, positions 2281-2404]
C
[91 nt withheld, positions 2406-2496]
A
[49 nt withheld, positions 2498-2546]
CCTTTGACGTTGGAGTCCACGTTCTTT
[37 nt withheld, positions 2574-2610]
ACCCTATCTCGGTCTATTCTTTTGATTTATAAGGGATTTTGCCGATTTCGGCCTATTGGTTAAAAAATGA
GCTGATTTAACAAAAATTTAACGCGAATTTTAACAAAATATTAACGCTTACAATTTAGGTGGCACTTTTC
GGGGAAATGTGCGCGGAACCCCTATTTGTTTATTTTTCTAAATACATTCAAATATGTATCCGCTCATGAG
ACAATAACCCTGATAAATGCTTCAATAATATTGAAAAAGGAAGAGTATGAGTATTCAACATTTCCGTGTC
GCCCTTATTCCCTTTTTTGCGGCATTTTGCCTTCCTGTTTTTGCTCACCCAGAAACGCTGGTGAAAGTAA
AAGATGCTGAAGATCAGTTGGGTGCACGAGTGGGTTACATCGAACTGGATCTCAACAGCGGTAAGATCCT
TGAGAGTTTTCGCCCCGAAGAACGTTTTCCAATGATGAGCACTTTTAAAGTTCTGCTATGTGGCGCGGTA
TTATCCCGTATTGACGCCGGGCAAGAGCAACTCGGTCGCCGCATACACTATTCTCAGAATGACTTGGTTG
AGTACTCACCAGTCACAGAAAAGCATCTTACGGATGGCATGACAGTAAGAGAATTATGCAGTGCTGCCAT
AACCATGAGTGATAACACTGCGGCCAACTTACTTCTGACAACGATCGGAGGACCGAAGGAGCTAACCGCT
TTTTTGCACAACATGGGGGATCATGTAACTCGCCTTGATCGTTGGGAACCGGAGCTGAATGAAGCCATAC
CAAACGACGAGCGTGACACCACGATGCCTGTAGCAATGGCAACAACGTTGCGCAAACTATTAACTGGCGA
ACTACTTACTCTAGCTTCCCGGCAACAATTAATAGACTGGATGGAGGCGGATAAAGTTGCAGGACCACTT
CTGCGCTCGGCCCTTCCGGCTGGCTGGTTTATTGCTGATAAATCTGGAGCCGGTGAGCGTGGGTCTCGCG
GTATCATTGCAGCACTGGGGCCAGATGGTAAGCCCTCCCGTATCGTAGTTATCTACACGACGGGGAGTCA
GGCAACTATGGATGAACGAAATAGACAGATCGCTGAGATAGGTGCCTCACTGATTAAGCATTGGTAACTG
TCAGACCAAGTTTACTCATATATACTTTAGATTGATTTAAAACTTCATTTTTAATTTAAAAGGATCTAGG
TGAAGATCCTTTTTGATAATCTCATGACCAAAATCCCTTAACGTGAGTTTTCGTTCCACTGAGCGTCAGA
CCCCGTAGAAAAGATCAAAGGATCTTCTTGAGATCCTTTTTTTCTGCGCGTAATCTGCTGCTTGCAAACA
AAAAAACCACCGCTACCAGCGGTGGTTTGTTTGCCGGATCAAGAGCTACCAACTCTTTTTCCGAAGGTAA
CTGGCTTCAGCAGAGCGCAGATACCAAATACTGTTCTTCTAGTGTAGCCGTAGTTAGGCCACCACTTCAA
GAACTCTGTAGCACCGCCTACATACCTCGCTCTGCTAATCCTGTTACCAGTGGCTGCTGCCAGTGGCGAT
AAGTCGTGTCTTACCGGGTTGGACTCAAGACGATAGTTACCGGATAAGGCGCAGCGGTCGGGCTGAACGG
GGGGTTCGTGCACACAGCCCAGCTTGGAGCGAACGACCTACACCGAACTGAGATACCTACAGCGTGAGCT
ATGAGAAAGCGCCACGCTTCCCGAAGGGAGAAAGGCGGACAGGTATCCGGTAAGCGGCAGGGTCGGAACA
GGAGAGCGCACGAGGGAGCTTCCAGGGGGAAACGCCTGGTATCTTTATAGTCCTGTCGGGTTTCGCCACC
TCTGACTTGAGCGTCGATTTTTGTGATGCTCGTCAGGGGGGCGGAGCCTATGGAAAAACGCCAGCAACGC
GGCCTTTTTACGGTTCCTGGCCTTTTGCTGGCCTTTTGCTCA
